Addgene plasmid #86246: pME-24xMBS
Purpose: (Empty Backbone) Middle entry vector for generating MBS tagged RNAs
Depositing lab: Florence Marlow. Depositing organization: Albert Einstein College of Medicine. Publication: Dynamic visualization of transcription and RNA subcellular localization in zebrafish. Campbell PD, Chao JA, Singer RH, Marlow FL. Development. 2015 Apr 1;142(7):1368-74. doi: 10.1242/dev.118968. Epub 2015 Mar 10. PubMed 25758462.
Backbone
  Vector backbone: PCR8/GW/TOPO (K250020, Invitrogen)
  Backbone manufacturer: Invitrogen
  Modifications to backbone: pME-24xMBS was created from pCR4-24xMS2-SL (Addgene, 31865), which was digested with EcoRI, to release 24xMBS, which was then ligated into pCR8/GW/TOPO.
  Vector type: Unspecified
  Tag / fusion protein: NLS-tdMCP (C terminal on insert)
Growth in bacteria
  Bacterial resistance: Spectinomycin, 50 μg/mL
  Growth temperature: 37°C
  Growth strain: DH5alpha
  Copy number: Unknown
Terms and licenses: Academic/Nonprofit Terms; Industry Terms: Not Available to Industry
How to cite: pME-24xMBS was a gift from Florence Marlow (Addgene plasmid # 86246 ; http://n2t.net/addgene:86246 ; RRID:Addgene_86246)
