[The description below was written by a language model from this plasmid's Addgene catalogue record and pLannotate feature annotations shown in this document.]
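Description:
pME-24xMBS is a Gateway middle entry clone built on the Invitrogen pCR8/GW/TOPO backbone and catalogued as an empty backbone for producing RNAs tagged with MS2 binding sites (MBS). According to the record, the 24xMBS array was released by EcoRI digestion from an earlier MS2 stem-loop plasmid and ligated into pCR8/GW/TOPO. The assembled sequence is 4,127 nt. Its annotated features match the backbone: a high-copy ColE1/pUC-type origin for propagation in E. coli, an aadA (SmR) gene giving spectinomycin and streptomycin resistance, rrnB T1 and T2 terminators that insulate the cloning region from read-through transcription, a T7 promoter, and short lacZα, lacI, GmR and integron Pc promoter fragments that are vector remnants rather than functional units.

The working part of the plasmid is the interval between attL1 and attL2, the sites used in the LR Clonase reaction. The feature table does not annotate the stem-loop array itself, but the roughly 1.3 kb unannotated stretch between the two att sites is where the 24xMBS repeat would be expected to lie. No eukaryotic promoter is present, as expected for an entry clone. Expression elements come from the other entry and destination vectors combined with it in a multisite Gateway assembly.

The catalogue lists NLS-tdMCP as a tag, but no such coding sequence appears among the features. This probably refers to the nuclear-localised tandem MS2 coat protein, which is supplied separately and binds the stem-loops. The associated publication indicates the system is used for live imaging of transcription and RNA subcellular localisation in zebrafish.
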