Features (pLannotate 1.2.2; 11 found; start..end, strand, type, name):
   1346..1445    -  protein_bind   attL1: mutant version of attL; recombination site for the Gateway® LR reaction LR Clonase™
   1461..1497    +  CDS            lacZα (fragment): LacZα fragment of β-galactosidase; lacZ fragment
   1544..1587    -  terminator     rrnB T1 terminator: Escherichia coli rrnB; transcription terminator T1 from the E. coli rrnB gene
   1719..1746    +  terminator     rrnB T2 terminator: transcription terminator T2 from the E. coli rrnB gene
   1801..1893    -  CDS            lacI (fragment): lac repressor; lacI; The lac repressor binds to the lac operator to inhibit transcription in E. coli. This inhibition can be relieved by adding lactose or isopropyl-β-D-thiogalactopyranoside (IPTG).
   2076..2664    -  rep_origin     ori: high-copy-number ColE1/pMB1/pBR322/pUC origin of replication
   2757..3548    -  CDS            SmR: aminoglycoside adenylyltransferase (Murphy, 1985); aadA; confers resistance to spectinomycin and streptomycin
   3555..3611    -  CDS            GmR (fragment): gentamycin acetyltransferase; aacC1; confers resistance to gentamycin
   3787..3810    -  promoter       Pc promoter (fragment): intI1 (promoter lies within the coding sequence); class 1 integron promoter
   4000..4018    +  promoter       T7 promoter: promoter for bacteriophage T7 RNA polymerase
   4036..8       +  protein_bind   attL2 (across the origin): mutant version of attL; recombination site for the Gateway® LR reaction LR Clonase™
>Addgene plasmid #86246 | pME-24xMBS | addgene full sequence | sequence record 170762 | Addgene assembled sequence
AGCTGGGTCGAATTCGCCCTTCGCGAGATCTGATGAACCCTGGAATACTGGAGCGACGCGTGATCGTCGT
CGTTTGAAGATTCGACCTGGAGGCACGGCTGATGCTCGTGCTTTCTTGGCAATAAGTACCGTAGGATCTG
ATGAACCCTGGAATACTGGAGCGACGCGTGATCGTCGTCGTTTGAAGATTCGACCTGGAGGCACGGCTGA
TGCTCGTGCTTTCTTGGCAATAAGTACCGTAGGATCTGATGAACCCTGGAATACTGGAGCGACGCGTGAT
CGTCGTCGTTTGAAGATTCGACCTGGAGGCACGGCTGATGCTCGTGCTTTCTTGGCAATAAGTACCGTAG
GATCTGATGAACCCTGGAATACTGGAGCGACGCGTGATCGTCGTCGTTTGAAGATTCGACCTGGAGGCAC
GGCTGATGCTCGTGCTTTCTTGGCAATAAGTACCGTAGGATCTGATGAACCCTGGAATACTGGAGCGACG
CGTGATCGTCGTCGTTTGAAGATTCGACCTGGAGGCACGGCTGATGCTCGTGCTTTCTTGGCAATAAGTA
CCGTAGGATCTGATGAACCCTGGAATACTGGAGCGACGCGTGATCGTCGTCGTTTGAAGATTCGACCTGG
AGGCACGGCTGATGCTCGTGCTTTCTTGGCAATAAGTACCGTAGGATCTGATGAACCCTGGAATACTGGA
GCGACGCGTGATCGTCGTCGTTTGAAGATTCGACCTGGAGGCACGGCTGATGCTCGTGCTTTCTTGGCAA
TAAGTACCGTAGGATCTGATGAACCCTGGAATACTGGAGCGACGCGTGATCGTCGTCGTTTGAAGATTCG
ACCTGGAGGCACGGCTGATGCTCGTGCTTTCTTGGCAATAAGTACCGTAGGATCTGATGAACCCTGGAAT
ACTGGAGCGACGCGTGATCGTCGTCGTTTGAAGATTCGACCTGGAGGCACGGCTGATGCTCGTGCTTTCT
TGGCAATAAGTACCGTAGGATCTGATGAACCCTGGAATACTGGAGCGACGCGTGATCGTCGTCGTTTGAA
GATTCGACCTGGAGGCACGGCTGATGCTCGTGCTTTCTTGGCAATAAGTACCGTAGGATCTGATGAACCC
TGGAATACTGGAGCGACGCGTGATCGTCGTCGTTTGAAGATTCGACCTGGAGGCACGGCTGATGCTCGTG
CTTTCTTGGCAATAAGTACCGTAGGATCTGATGAACCCTGGAATACTGGAGCGACGCGTGATCGTCGTCG
TTTGAAGATTCGACCTGGAGGCACGGCTGATGCTCGTGCTTTCTTGGCAATAAGTACCGTAGGATCCCGC
GAAGGGCGAATTCGGAGCCTGCTTTTTTGTACAAAGTTGGCATTATAAAAAAGCATTGCTCATCAATTTG
TTGCAACGAACAGGTCACTATCAGTCAAAATAAAATCATTATTTGGGGCCCGAGCTTAAGACTGGCCGTC
GTTTTACAACGTCGTGACTGGGAAAACATCCATGCTAGCGTTAACGCGAGAGTAGGGAACTGCCAGGCAT
CAAATAAAACGAAAGGCTCAGTCGGAAGACTGGGCCTTTCGTTTTATCTGTTGTTTGTCGGTGAACGCTC
TCCTGAGTAGGACAAATCCGCCGGGAGCGGATTTGAACGTTGTGAAGCAACGGCCCGGAGGGTGGCGGGC
AGGACGCCCGCCATAAACTGCCAGGCATCAAACTAAGCAGAAGGCCATCCTGACGGATGGCCTTTTTGCG
TTTCTACAAACTCTTCCTGGCTAGCGGTACGCGTATTAATTGCGTTGCGCTCACTGCCCGCTTTCCAGTC
GGGAAACCTGTCGTGCCAGCTGCATTAATGAATCGGCCAACGCGCGGGGAGAGGCGGTTTGCGTATTGGG
CGCTCTTCCGCTTCCTCGCTCACTGACTCGCTGCGCTCGGTCGTTCGGCTGCGGCGAGCGGTATCAGCTC
ACTCAAAGGCGGTAATACGGTTATCCACAGAATCAGGGGATAACGCAGGAAAGAACATGTGAGCAAAAGG
CCAGCAAAAGGCCAGGAACCGTAAAAAGGCCGCGTTGCTGGCGTTTTTCCATAGGCTCCGCCCCCCTGAC
GAGCATCACAAAAATCGACGCTCAAGTCAGAGGTGGCGAAACCCGACAGGACTATAAAGATACCAGGCGT
TTCCCCCTGGAAGCTCCCTCGTGCGCTCTCCTGTTCCGACCCTGCCGCTTACCGGATACCTGTCCGCCTT
TCTCCCTTCGGGAAGCGTGGCGCTTTCTCATAGCTCACGCTGTAGGTATCTCAGTTCGGTGTAGGTCGTT
CGCTCCAAGCTGGGCTGTGTGCACGAACCCCCCGTTCAGCCCGACCGCTGCGCCTTATCCGGTAACTATC
GTCTTGAGTCCAACCCGGTAAGACACGACTTATCGCCACTGGCAGCAGCCACTGGTAACAGGATTAGCAG
AGCGAGGTATGTAGGCGGTGCTACAGAGTTCTTGAAGTGGTGGCCTAACTACGGCTACACTAGAAGAACA
GTATTTGGTATCTGCGCTCTGCTGAAGCCAGTTACCTTCGGAAAAAGAGTTGGTAGCTCTTGATCCGGCA
AACAAACCACCGCTGGTAGCGGTGGTTTTTTTGTTTGCAAGCAGCAGATTACGCGCAGAAAAAAAGGATC
TCAAGAAGATCCTTTGATCTTTTCTACGGGGTCTGACGCTCAGTGGAACGACGCGTAACTCACGTTAAGG
GATTTTGGTCATGGGTGGCTCGAGGGTTATTTGCCGACTACCTTGGTGATCTCGCCTTTCACGTAGTGGA
CAAATTCTTCCAACTGATCTGCGCGCGAGGCCAAGCGATCTTCTTCTTGTCCAAGATAAGCCTGTCTAGC
TTCAAGTATGACGGGCTGATACTGGGCCGGCAGGCGCTCCATTGCCCAGTCGGCAGCGACATCCTTCGGC
GCGATTTTGCCGGTTACTGCGCTGTACCAAATGCGGGACAACGTAAGCACTACATTTCGCTCATCGCCAG
CCCAGTCGGGCGGCGAGTTCCATAGCGTTAAGGTTTCATTTAGCGCCTCAAATAGATCCTGTTCAGGAAC
CGGATCAAAGAGTTCCTCCGCCGCTGGACCTACCAAGGCAACGCTATGTTCTCTTGCTTTTGTCAGCAAG
ATAGCCAGATCAATGTCGATCGTGGCTGGCTCGAAGATACCTGCAAGAATGTCATTGCGCTGCCATTCTC
CAAATTGCAGTTCGCGCTTAGCTGGATAACGCCACGGAATGATGTCGTCGTGCACAACAATGGTGACTTC
TACAGCGCGGAGAATCTCGCTCTCTCCAGGGGAAGCCGAAGTTTCCAAAAGGTCGTTGATCAAAGCTCGC
CGCGTTGTTTCATCAAGCCTTACGGTCACCGTAACCAGCAAATCAATATCACTGTGTGGCTTCAGGCCGC
CATCCACTGCGGAGCCGTACAAATGTACGGCCAGCAACGTCGGTTCGAGATGGCGCTCGATGACGCCAAC
TACCTCTGATAGTTGAGTCGATACTTCGGCGATCACCGCTTCCCTCATAATGTTTAACTTTGTTTTAGGG
CGACTGCCCTGCTGCGTAACATCGTTGCTGCTCCATAACATCAAACATCGACCCACGGCGTAACGCGCTT
GCTGCTTGGATGCCCGAGGCATAGACTGTACCCCAAAAAAACAGTCATAACAAGCCATGAAAACCGCCAC
TGCGCCGTTACCACCGCTGCGTTCGGTCAAGGTTCTGGACCAGTTGCGTGAGCGCATACGCTACTTGCAT
TACAGCTTACGAACCGAACAGGCTTATGTCCACTGGGTTCGTGCCTTCATCCGTTTCCACGGTGTGCGTC
ACCCGGCAACCTTGGGTAGCAGCGAAGTCGAGGCATTTCTGTCCTGGCTGGTCTAGAGGAGGCATGATGA
TATATTTTTATCTTGTGCAATGTAACATCAGAGATTTTGAGACACGGGCCAGAGCTGCCAGGAAACAGCT
ATGACCATGTAATACGACTCACTATAGGGGATATCAGCTGGATGGCAAATAATGATTTTATTTTGACTGA
TAGTGACCTGTTCGTTGCAACAAATTGATGAGCAATTATTTTTTATAATGCCAACTTTGTACAAGAA
