>Addgene plasmid #86246 | pME-24xMBS | addgene partial sequence | sequence record 170763 | Addgene partial NGS Result
TTCAAGAACTCTGTAGCACCGCCTACATACCTCGCTCTGCTAATCCTGTTACCAGTGGCTGCTGCCAGTG
GCGATAAGTCGTGTCTTACCGGGTTGGACTCAAGACGATAGTTACCGGATAAGGCGCAGCGGTCGGGCTG
AACGGGGGGTTCGTGCACACAGCCCAGCTTGGAGCGAACGACCTACACCGAACTGAGATACCTACAGCGT
GAGCTATGAGAAAGCGCCACGCTTCCCGAAGGGAGAAAGGCGGACAGGTATCCGGTAAGCGGCAGGGTCG
GAACAGGAGAGCGCACGAGGGAGCTTCCAGGGGGAAACGCCTGGTATCTTTATAGTCCTGTCGGGTTTCG
CCACCTCTGACTTGAGCGTCGATTTTTGTGATGCTCGTCAGGGGGGCGGAGCCTATGGAAAAACGCCAGC
AACGCGGCCTTTTTACGGTTCCTGGCCTTTTGCTGGCCTTTTGCTCACATGTTCTTTCCTGCGTTATCCC
CTGATTCTGTGGATAACCGTATTACCGCCTTTGAGTGAGCTGATACCGCTCGCCGCAGCCGAACGACCGA
GCGCAGCGAGTCAGTGAGCGAGGAAGCGGAAGAGCGCCCAATACGCAAACCGCCTCTCCCCGCGCGTTGG
CCGATTCATTAATGCAGCTGGCACGACAGGTTTCCCGACTGGAAAGCGGGCAGTGAGCGCAACGCAATTA
ATACGCGTACCGCTAGCCAGGAAGAGTTTGTAGAAACGCAAAAAGGCCATCCGTCAGGATGGCCTTCTGC
TTAGTTTGATGCCTGGCAGTTTATGGCGGGCGTCCTGCCCGCCACCCTCCGGGCCGTTGCTTCACAACGT
TCAAATCCGCTCCCGGCGGATTTGTCCTACTCAGGAGAGCGTTCACCGACAAACAACAGATAAAACGAAA
GGCCCAGTCTTCCGACTGAGCCTTTCGTTTTATTTGATGCCTGGCAGTTCCCTACTCTCGCGTTAACGCT
AGCATGGATGTTTTCCCAGTCACGACGTTGTAAAACGACGGCCAGTCTTAAGCTCGGGCCCCAAATAATG
ATTTTATTTTGACTGATAGTGACCTGTTCGTTGCAACAAATTGATGAGCAATGCTTTTTTATAATGCCAA
CTTTGTACAAAAAAGCAGGCTCCGAATTCGCCCTTCGCGGGATCCTACGGTACTTATTGCCAAGAAAGCA
CGAGCATCAGCCGTGCCTCCAGGTCGAATCTTCAAACGACGACGATCACGCGTCGCTCCAGTATTCCAGG
GTTCATCAGATCCTACGGTACTTATTGCCAAGAAAGCACGAGCATCAGCCGTGCCTCCAGGTCGAATCTT
CAAACGACGACGATCACGCGTCGCTCCAGTATTCCAGGGTTCATCAGATCCTACGGTACTTATTGCCAAG
AAAGCACGAGCATCAGCCGTGCCTCCAGGTCGAATCTTCAAACGACGACGATCACGCGTCGCTCCAGTAT
TCCAGGGTTCATCAGATCCTACGGTACTTATTGCCAAGAAAGCACGAGCATCAGCCGTGCCTCCAGGTCG
AATCTTCAAACGACGACGATCACGCGTCGCTCCAGTATTCCAGGGTTCATCAGATCCTACGGTACTTATT
GCCAAGAAAGCACGAGCATCAGCCGTGCCTCCAGGTCGAATCTTCAAACGACGACGATCACGCGTCGCTC
CAGTATTCCAGGGTTCATCAGATCCTACGGTACTTATTGCCAAGAAAGCACGAGCATCAGCCGTGCCTCC
AGGTCGAATCTTCAAACGACGACGATCACGCGTCGCTCCAGTATTCCAGGGTTCATCAGATCCTACGGTA
CTTATTGCCAAGAAAGCACGAGCATCAGCCGTGCCTCCAGGTCGAATCTTCAAACGACGACGATCACGCG
TCGCTCCAGTATTCCAGGGTTCATCAGATCCTACGGTACTTATTGCCAAGAAAGCACGAGCATCAGCCGT
GCCTCCAGGTCGAATCTTCAAACGACGACGATCACGCGTCGCTCCAGTATTCCAGGGTTCATCAGATCCT
ACGGTACTTATTGCCAAGAAAGCACGAGCATCAGCCGTGCCTCCAGGTCGAATCTTCAAACGACGACGAT
CACGCGTCGCTCCAGTATTCCAGGGTTCATCAGATCCTACGGTACTTATTGCCAAGAAAGCACGAGCATC
AGCCGTGCCTCCAGGTCGAATCTTCAAACGACGACGATCACGCGTCGCTCCAGTATTCCAGGGTTCATCA
GATCCTACGGTACTTATTGCCAAGAAAGCACGAGCATCAGCCGTGCCTCCAGGTCGAATCTTCAAACGAC
GACGATCACGCGTCGCTCCAGTATTCCAGGGTTCATCAGATCCTACGGTACTTATTGCCAAGAAAGCACG
AGCATCAGCCGTGCCTCCAGGTCGAATCTTCAAACGACGACGATCACGCGTCGCTCCAGTATTCCAGGGT
TCATCAGATCTCGCGAAGGGCGAATTCGACCCAGCTTTCTTGTACAAAGTTGGCATTATAAAAAATAATT
GCTCATCAATTTGTTGCAACGAACAGGTCACTATCAGTCAAAATAAAATCATTATTTGCCATCCAGCTGA
TATCCCCTATAGTGAGTCGTATTACATGGTCATAGCTGTTTCCTGGCAGCTCTGGCCCGTGTCTCAAAAT
CTCTGATGTTACATTGCACAAGATAAAAATATATCATCATGCCTCCTCTAGACCAGCCAGGACAGAAATG
CCTCGACTTCGCTGCTACCCAAGGTTGCCGGGTGACGCACACCGTGGAAACGGATGAAGGCACGAACCCA
GTGGACATAAGCCTGTTCGGTTCGTAAGCTGTAATGCAAGTAGCGTATGCGCTCACGCAACTGGTCCAGA
ACCTTGACCGAACGCAGCGGTGGTAACGGCGCAGTGGCGGTTTTCATGGCTTGTTATGACTGTTTTTTTG
GGGTACAGTCTATGCCTCGGGCATCCAAGCAGCAAGCGCGTTACGCCGTGGGTCGATGTTTGATGTTATG
GAGCAGCAACGATGTTACGCAGCAGGGCAGTCGCCCTAAAACAAAGTTAAACATTATGAGGGAAGCGGTG
ATCGCCGAAGTATCGACTCAACTATCAGAGGTAGTTGGCGTCATCGAGCGCCATCTCGAACCGACGTTGC
TGGCCGTACATTTGTACGGCTCCGCAGTGGATGGCGGCCTGAAGCCACACAGTGATATTGATTTGCTGGT
TACGGTGACCGTAAGGCTTGATGAAACAACGCGGCGAGCTTTGATCAACGACCTTTTGGAAACTTCGGCT
TCCCCTGGAGAGAGCGAGATTCTCCGCGCTGTAGAAGTCACCATTGTTGTGCACGACGACATCATTCCGT
GGCGTTATCCAGCTAAGCGCGAACTGCAATTTGGAGAATGGCAGCGCAATGACATTCTTGCAGGTATCTT
CGAGCCAGCCACGATCGACATTGATCTGGCTATCTTGCTGACAAAAGCAAGAGAACATAGCGTTGCCTTG
GTAGGTCCAGCGGCGGAGGAACTCTTTGATCCGGTTCCTGAACAGGATCTATTTGAGGCGCTAAATGAAA
CCTTAACGCTATGGAACTCGCCGCCCGACTGGGCTGGCGATGAGCGA
